>Addgene plasmid #204625 | pPV-EF1a-mRxxFP1(AfeI)-iP-A | addgene full sequence | sequence record 404739 | Addgene NGS Result
GAAAAGTGCCACCTGACGTCATCTGTTAACATTATACGCGTTTAACCCTAGAAAGATAATCATATTGTGA
CGTACGTTAAAGATAATCATGCGTAAAATTGACGCATGTGTTTTATCGGTCTGTATATCGAGGTTTATTT
ATTAATTTGAATAGATATTAAGTTTTATTATATTTACACTTACATACTAATAATAAATTCAACAAACAAT
TTATTTATGTTTATTTATTTATTAAAAAAAAACAAAAACTCAAAATTTCTTCTATAAAGTAACAAAACTT
TTAAACATTCTCTCTTTTACAAAAATAAACTTATTTTGTACTTTAAAAACAGTCATGTTGTATTATAAAA
TAAGTAATTAGCTTAACCTATACATAATAGAAACAAATTATACTTATTAGTCAGTCAGAAACAACTTTGG
CACATATCAATATTATGCTCTGCTAGCGTTTAAACCCGGGCGATCGCTCTAGACTAGTGCGGCCGCTGCA
GAAGCTTTGCAAAGATGGATAAAGTTTTAAACAGAGAGGAATCTTTGCAGCTAATGGACCTTCTAGGTCT
TGAAAGGAGTGGGAATTGGCTCCGGTGCCCGTCAGTGGGCAGAGCGCACATCGCCCACAGTCCCCGAGAA
GTTGGGGGGAGGGGTCGGCAATTGAACCGGTGCCTAGAGAAGGTGGCGCGGGGTAAACTGGGAAAGTGAT
GTCGTGTACTGGCTCCGCCTTTTTCCCGAGGGTGGGGGAGAACCGTATATAAGTGCAGTAGTCGCCGTGA
ACGTTCTTTTTCGCAACGGGTTTGCCGCCAGAACACAGGTAAGTGCCGTGTGTGGTTCCCGCGGGCCTGG
CCTCTTTACGGGTTATGGCCCTTGCGTGCCTTGAATTACTTCCACCTGGCTGCAGTACGTGATTCTTGAT
CCCGAGCTTCGGGTTGGAAGTGGGTGGGAGAGTTCGAGGCCTTGCGCTTAAGGAGCCCCTTCGCCTCGTG
CTTGAGTTGAGGCCTGGCCTGGGCGCTGGGGCCGCCGCGTGCGAATCTGGTGGCACCTTCGCGCCTGTCT
CGCTGCTTTCGATAAGTCTCTAGCCATTTAAAATTTTTGATGACCTGCTGCGACGCTTTTTTTCTGGCAA
GATAGTCTTGTAAATGCGGGCCAAGATCTGCACACTGGTATTTCGGTTTTTGGGGCCGCGGGCGGCGACG
GGGCCCGTGCGTCCCAGCGCACATGTTCGGCGAGGCGGGGCCTGCGAGCGCGGCCACCGAGAATCGGACG
GGGGTAGTCTCAAGCTGGCCGGCCTGCTCTGGTGCCTGGCCTCGCGCCGCCGTGTATCGCCCCGCCCTGG
GCGGCAAGGCTGGCCCGGTCGGCACCAGTTGCGTGAGCGGAAAGATGGCCGCTTCCCGGCCCTGCTGCAG
GGAGCTCAAAATGGAGGACGCGGCGCTCGGGAGAGCGGGCGGGTGAGTCACCCACACAAAGGAAAAGGGC
CTTTCCGTCCTCAGCCGTCGCTTCATGTGACTCCACGGAGTACCGGGCGCCGTCCAGGCACCTCGATTAG
TTCTCGAGCTTTTGGAGTACGTCGTCTTTAGGTTGGGGGGAGGGGTTTTATGCGATGGAGTTTCCCCACA
CTGAGTGGGTGGAGACTGAAGTTAGGCCAGCTTGGCACTTGATGTAATTCTCCTTGGAATTTGCCCTTTT
TGAGTTTGGATCTTGGTTCATTCTCAAGCCTCAGACAGTGGTTCAAAGTTTTTTTCTTCCATTTCAGGTG
TCGTGAGGAATTAGCGGTGGCGGCCATCACAAGTTTGTACAAAAAAGCAGGCTGGCGCCGGAACCAATTC
AGTCGACTGGATCCACCGGTCGCCACCATGGCCTCCTCCGAGGACGTCATCAAGGAGTTCATGCGCTTCA
AGGTGCGCATGGAGGGCTCCGTGAACGGCCACGAGTTCGAGATCGAGGGCGAGGGCGAGGGCCGCCCCTA
CGAGGGCACCCAGACCGCCAAGCTGAAGGTGACCAAGGGCGGCCCCCTGCCCTTCGCCTGGGACATCCTG
TCCCCTCAGTTCCAGTACGGCTCCAAGGCCTACGTGAAGCACCCCGCCGACATCCCCGACTACTTGAAGC
TGTCCTTCCCCGAGGGCTTCAAGTGGGAGCGCGTGATGAACTTCGAGGACGGCGGCGTGGTGACCGTGAC
CCAGGACTCCTCCCTGCAGGACGGCGAGTTCATCTACAAGGTGAAGCTGCGCGGCACCAACTTCCCCTCC
GACGGCCCCGTAATGCAGAAGAAGACCATGGGCTGGGAGGCCTCCACCGAGCGGATGTACCCCGAGGACG
GCGCCCTGAAGGGCGAGATCAAGATGAGGCTGAAGCTGAAGGACGGCGGCCACTACGACGCCGAGGTCAA
GACCACCTACATGGTAGGGTCTCTGTCAGCGCTACCGTGAGACCTAGGTGAAGCACCCCGCCGACATCCC
CGACTACTTGAAGCTGTCCTTCCCCGAGGGCTTCAAGTGGGAGCGCGTGATGAACTTCGAGGACGGCGGC
GTGGTGACCGTGACCCAGGACTCCTCCCTGCAGGACGGCGAGTTCATCTACAAGGTGAAGCTGCGCGGCA
CCAACTTCCCCTCCGACGGCCCCGTAATGCAGAAGAAGACCATGGGCTGGGAGGCCTCCACCGAGCGGAT
GTACCCCGAGGACGGCGCCCTGAAGGGCGAGATCAAGATGAGGCTGAAGCTGAAGGACGGCGGCCACTAC
GACGCCGAGGTCAAGACCACCTACATGGCCAAGAAGCCCGTGCAGCTGCCCGGCGCCTACAAGACCGACA
TCAAGCTGGACATCACCTCCCACAACGAGGACTACACCATCGTGGAACAGTACGAGCGCGCCGAGGGCCG
CCACTCCACCGGCGCCTAATACGGCCGCTCGATAAGCTTGATATCTAGACCCAGCTTTCTTGTACAAAGT
GGTGATCTAGCTAAAACGCGGCCTCGAATCGAATTCCGCCCCCCCCCCTCTCCCTCCCCCCCCCCTAACG
TTACTGGCCGAAGCCGCTTGGAATAAGGCCGGTGTGCGTTTGTCTATATGTTATTTTCCACCATATTGCC
GTCTTTTGGCAATGTGAGGGCCCGGAAACCTGGCCCTGTCTTCTTGACGAGCATTCCTAGGGGTCTTTCC
CCTCTCGCCAAAGGAATGCAAGGTCTGTTGAATGTCGTGAAGGAAGCAGTTCCTCTGGAAGCTTCTTGAA
GACAAACAACGTCTGTAGCGACCCTTTGCAGGCAGCGGAACCCCCCACCTGGCGACAGGTGCCTCTGCGG
CCAAAAGCCACGTGTATAAGATACACCTGCAAAGGCGGCACAACCCCAGTGCCACGTTGTGAGTTGGATA
GTTGTGGAAAGAGTCAAATGGCTCTCCTCAAGCGTATTCAACAAGGGGCTGAAGGATGCCCAGAAGGTAC
CCCATTGTATGGGATCTGATCTGGGGCCTCGGTGCACATGCTTTACATGTGTTTAGTCGAGGTTAAAAAA
ACGTCTAGGCCCCCCGAACCACGGGGACGTGGTTTTCCTTTGAAAAACACGATGATAATATGGCCACAAC
CATGACCGAGTACAAGCCCACGGTGCGCCTCGCCACCCGCGACGACGTCCCCAGGGCCGTACGCACCCTC
GCCGCCGCGTTCGCCGACTACCCCGCCACGCGCCACACCGTCGATCCGGACCGCCACATCGAGCGGGTCA
CCGAGCTGCAAGAACTCTTCCTCACGCGCGTCGGGCTCGACATCGGCAAGGTGTGGGTCGCGGACGACGG
CGCCGCGGTGGCGGTCTGGACCACGCCGGAGAGCGTCGAAGCGGGGGCGGTGTTCGCCGAGATCGGCCCG
CGCATGGCCGAGTTGAGCGGTTCCCGGCTGGCCGCGCAGCAACAGATGGAAGGCCTCCTGGCGCCGCACC
GGCCCAAGGAGCCCGCGTGGTTCCTGGCCACCGTCGGCGTCTCGCCCGACCACCAGGGCAAGGGTCTGGG
CAGCGCCGTCGTGCTCCCCGGAGTGGAGGCGGCCGAGCGCGCCGGGGTGCCCGCCTTCCTGGAGACCTCC
GCGCCCCGCAACCTCCCCTTCTACGAGCGGCTCGGCTTCACCGTCACCGCCGACGTCGAGGTGCCCGAAG
GACCGCGCACCTGGTGCATGACCCGCAAGCCCGGTGCCTGACGCCCGCCCCACGACCCGCAGCGCCCGAC
CGAAAGGAGCGCACGACCCCATGCATCGATTCGAATGTACAGATCTGGATCCTAGGCTTAAGTATACCTC
GAGTTAAATTCACTCCTCAGGTGCAGGCTGCCTATCAGAAGGTGGTGGCTGGTGTGGCCAATGCCCTGGC
TCACAAATACCACTGAGATCTTTTTCCCTCTGCCAAAAATTATGGGGACATCATGAAGCCCCTTGAGCAT
CTGACTTCTGGCTAATAAAGGAAATTTATTTTCATTGCAATAGTGTGTTGGAATTTTTTGTGTCTCTCAC
TCGGAAGGACATATGGGAGGGCAAATCATTTAAAACATCAGAATGAGTATTTGGTTTAGAGTTTGGCAAC
ATATGCCCATATGCTGGCTGCCATGAACAAAGGTTGGCTATAAAGAGGTCATCAGTATATGAAACAGCCC
CCTGCTGTCCATTCCTTATTCCATAGAAAAGCCTTGACTTGAGGTTAGATTTTTTTTATATTTTGTTTTG
TGTTATTTTTTTCTTTAACATCCCTAAAATTTTCCTTACATGTTTTACTAGCCAGATTTTTCCTCCTCTC
CTGACTACTCCCAGTCATAGCTGTCCCTCTTCTCTTATGGAGATCCCTCGACTTAATTAACCAACAAGCT
CGTCATCGCTTTGCAGAAGAGCAGAGAGGATATGCTCATCGTCTAAAGAACTACCCATTTTATTATATAT
TAGTCACGATATCTATAACAAGAAAATATATATATAATAAGTTATCACGTAAGTAGAACATGAAATAACA
ATATAATTATCGTATGAGTTAAATCTTAAAAGTCACGTAAAAGATAATCATGCGTCATTTTGACTCACGC
GGTCGTTATAGTTCAAAATCAGTGACACTTACCGCATTGACAAGCACGCCTCACGGGAGCTCCAAGCGGC
GACTGAGATGTCCTAAATGCACAGCGACGGATTCGCGCTATTTAGAAAGAGAGAGCAATATTTCAAGAAT
GCATGCGTCAATTTTACGCAGACTATCTTTCTAGGGTTAATACGTATAATACATATGATTCAGCTGCATT
AATGAATCGGCCAACGCGCGGGGAGAGGCGGTTTGCGTATTGGGCGCTCTTCCGCTTCCTCGCTCACTGA
CTCGCTGCGCTCGGTCGTTCGGCTGCGGCGAGCGGTATCAGCTCACTCAAAGGCGGTAATACGGTTATCC
ACAGAATCAGGGGATAACGCAGGAAAGAACATGTGAGCAAAAGGCCAGCAAAAGGCCAGGAACCGTAAAA
AGGCCGCGTTGCTGGCGTTTTTCCATAGGCTCCGCCCCCCTGACGAGCATCACAAAAATCGACGCTCAAG
TCAGAGGTGGCGAAACCCGACAGGACTATAAAGATACCAGGCGTTTCCCCCTGGAAGCTCCCTCGTGCGC
TCTCCTGTTCCGACCCTGCCGCTTACCGGATACCTGTCCGCCTTTCTCCCTTCGGGAAGCGTGGCGCTTT
CTCATAGCTCACGCTGTAGGTATCTCAGTTCGGTGTAGGTCGTTCGCTCCAAGCTGGGCTGTGTGCACGA
ACCCCCCGTTCAGCCCGACCGCTGCGCCTTATCCGGTAACTATCGTCTTGAGTCCAACCCGGTAAGACAC
GACTTATCGCCACTGGCAGCAGCCACTGGTAACAGGATTAGCAGAGCGAGGTATGTAGGCGGTGCTACAG
AGTTCTTGAAGTGGTGGCCTAACTACGGCTACACTAGAAGAACAGTATTTGGTATCTGCGCTCTGCTGAA
GCCAGTTACCTTCGGAAAAAGAGTTGGTAGCTCTTGATCCGGCAAACAAACCACCGCTGGTAGCGGTGGT
TTTTTTGTTTGCAAGCAGCAGATTACGCGCAGAAAAAAAGGATCTCAAGAAGATCCTTTGATCTTTTCTA
CGGGGTCTGACGCTCAGTGGAACGAAAACTCACGTTAAGGGATTTTGGTCATGAGATTATCAAAAAGGAT
CTTCACCTAGATCCTTTTAAATTAAAAATGAAGTTTTAAATCAATCTAAAGTATATATGAGTAAACTTGG
TCTGACAGTTACCAATGCTTAATCAGTGAGGCACCTATCTCAGCGATCTGTCTATTTCGTTCATCCATAG
TTGCCTGACTCCCCGTCGTGTAGATAACTACGATACGGGAGGGCTTACCATCTGGCCCCAGTGCTGCAAT
GATACCGCGAGACCCACGCTCACCGGCTCCAGATTTATCAGCAATAAACCAGCCAGCCGGAAGGGCCGAG
CGCAGAAGTGGTCCTGCAACTTTATCCGCCTCCATCCAGTCTATTAATTGTTGCCGGGAAGCTAGAGTAA
GTAGTTCGCCAGTTAATAGTTTGCGCAACGTTGTTGCCATTGCTACAGGCATCGTGGTGTCACGCTCGTC
GTTTGGTATGGCTTCATTCAGCTCCGGTTCCCAACGATCAAGGCGAGTTACATGATCCCCCATGTTGTGC
AAAAAAGCGGTTAGCTCCTTCGGTCCTCCGATCGTTGTCAGAAGTAAGTTGGCCGCAGTGTTATCACTCA
TGGTTATGGCAGCACTGCATAATTCTCTTACTGTCATGCCATCCGTAAGATGCTTTTCTGTGACTGGTGA
GTACTCAACCAAGTCATTCTGAGAATAGTGTATGCGGCGACCGAGTTGCTCTTGCCCGGCGTCAATACGG
GATAATACCGCGCCACATAGCAGAACTTTAAAAGTGCTCATCATTGGAAAACGTTCTTCGGGGCGAAAAC
TCTCAAGGATCTTACCGCTGTTGAGATCCAGTTCGATGTAACCCACTCGTGCACCCAACTGATCTTCAGC
ATCTTTTACTTTCACCAGCGTTTCTGGGTGAGCAAAAACAGGAAGGCAAAATGCCGCAAAAAAGGGAATA
AGGGCGACACGGAAATGTTGAATACTCATACTCTTCCTTTTTCAATATTATTGAAGCATTTATCAGGGTT
ATTGTCTCATGAGCGGATACATATTTGAATGTATTTAGAAAAATAAACAAATAGGGGTTCCGCGCACATT
TCCCC
Features (pLannotate 1.2.2; 15 found; start..end, strand, type, name):
    505..571     +  CDS            small t antigen (fragment): SV40 (simian virus 40) small t antigen
    578..1756    +  promoter       EF-1α promoter: strong constitutive promoter for human elongation factor EF-1α
   1779..1803    +  protein_bind   attB1: mutant version of attB; recombination site for the Gateway® BP reaction BP Clonase™
   1848..2417    +  CDS            mRFP1 (fragment): mRFP1 is a basic (constitutively fluorescent) red fluorescent protein published in 2002, derived from Discosoma sp.. It is reported to be a somewhat slowly-maturing monomer with low acid sensitivity.
   2423..2889    +  CDS            mRFP1 (fragment): monomeric derivative of DsRed (Campbell et al., 2002) mammalian codon-optimized
   2899..2915    -  misc_feature   MCS (fragment): pBluescript multiple cloning site
   2919..2943    -  protein_bind   attB2: mutant version of attB; recombination site for the Gateway® BP reaction BP Clonase™
   3096..3558    +  misc_feature   IRES: internal ribosome entry site (IRES) of the encephalomyocarditis virus (EMCV)
   3572..4171    +  CDS            PuroR: puromycin N-acetyltransferase; pac from Streptomyces alboniger; confers resistance to puromycin
   4279..4353    +  CDS            HBB (fragment): HBB_PONPY - Experimental evidence at transcript level: Swiss-Prot protein existence level 2. Involved in oxygen transport from the lung to the various peripheral tissues. From Pongo pygmaeus (Bornean orangutan).
   4424..4479    +  polyA_signal   β-globin poly(A) signal: rabbit β-globin polyadenylation signal (Gil and Proudfoot, 1987)
   5241..5297    -  CDS            lacI (fragment): lac repressor; lacI; The lac repressor binds to the lac operator to inhibit transcription in E. coli. This inhibition can be relieved by adding lactose or isopropyl-β-D-thiogalactopyranoside (IPTG).
   5480..6068    -  rep_origin     ori: high-copy-number ColE1/pMB1/pBR322/pUC origin of replication
   6239..7099    -  CDS            AmpR: β-lactamase; bla; confers resistance to ampicillin, carbenicillin, and related antibiotics
   7100..7204    -  promoter       AmpR promoter: bla
