[The description below was written by a language model from this plasmid's Addgene catalogue record and pLannotate feature annotations shown in this document.]
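Description:
pPV-EF1a-mRxxFP1(AfeI)-iP-A is an empty mammalian expression backbone built on the pPV vector and intended as the cloning precursor for single-strand annealing (SSA) reporter plasmids. It is maintained in E. coli as a high-copy plasmid through a ColE1/pUC-type origin and an ampicillin resistance gene (β-lactamase with its own promoter). The sequenced record is 7,215 nt, compared with a listed backbone size of about 6,200 bp.

The expression unit is driven by the strong constitutive human EF-1α promoter. Downstream, flanked by Gateway attB1 and attB2 sites, lie two consecutive mRFP1 fragments rather than an intact red fluorescent protein coding sequence. This is the "mRxxFP" arrangement, which the fragment sizes suggest is a split mRFP1 with overlapping, repeated portions. According to the record, a nuclease target sequence of choice is inserted by In-Fusion cloning after AfeI digestion, presumably at the junction between the two fragments, although the site itself is not annotated. In an SSA reporter of this design, cleavage of the inserted target by a genome-editing nuclease allows the repeated segments to anneal and restore a functional mRFP1 open reading frame. Red fluorescence then reports cutting activity.

After the reporter, an EMCV IRES links a puromycin N-acetyltransferase gene to the same transcript ("iP"), which allows puromycin selection of transfected mammalian cells. The transcript ends at a rabbit β-globin polyadenylation signal. The small SV40 small t antigen, HBB and lacI fragments in the annotation appear to be backbone remnants. The associated publication concerns a dual CRISPR-Cas3 system for multi-exon skipping in DMD patient-derived iPSCs, consistent with use of derivatives of this vector to assay nuclease activity against chosen target sequences.
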