Addgene plasmid #204625: pPV-EF1a-mRxxFP1(AfeI)-iP-A
Purpose: (Empty Backbone) Cloning vector for SSA vector (mRxxFP), the target sequence can be inserted by In-Fusion reaction after AfeI digestion
Depositing lab: Akitsu Hotta. Depositing organization: Kyoto University, Center for iPS Cell Research and Application. Publication: Dual CRISPR-Cas3 system for inducing multi-exon skipping in DMD patient-derived iPSCs. Kita Y, Okuzaki Y, Naoe Y, Lee J, Bang U, Okawa N, Ichiki A, Jonouchi T, Sakurai H, Kojima Y, Hotta A. Stem Cell Reports. 2023 Sep 12;18(9):1753-1765. doi: 10.1016/j.stemcr.2023.07.007. Epub 2023 Aug 24. PubMed 37625413.
Backbone
  Vector backbone: pPV
  Backbone size (bp): 6200
  Vector type: Mammalian Expression
  Selectable markers: Puromycin
Growth in bacteria
  Bacterial resistance: Ampicillin, 100 μg/mL
  Growth temperature: 37°C
  Growth strain: DH5alpha
  Copy number: High Copy
Gene/Insert
  Gene/Insert name: None
Terms and licenses: Academic/Nonprofit Terms; Industry Terms: Not Available to Industry
How to cite: pPV-EF1a-mRxxFP1(AfeI)-iP-A was a gift from Akitsu Hotta (Addgene plasmid # 204625 ; http://n2t.net/addgene:204625 ; RRID:Addgene_204625)
